>Addgene plasmid #27352 | LeGO-1xT | depositor full sequence | sequence record 12899 | Author sequence
GTCGACGGATCGGGAGATCTCCCGATCCCCTATGGTGCACTCTCAGTACAATCTGCTCTGATGCCGCATA
GTTAAGCCAGTATCTGCTCCCTGCTTGTGTGTTGGAGGTCGCTGAGTAGTGCGCGAGCAAAATTTAAGCT
ACAACAAGGCAAGGCTTGACCGACAATTGCATGAAGAATCTGCTTAGGGTTAGGCGTTTTGCGCTGCTTC
GCGATGTACGGGCCAGATATACGCGTTGACATTGATTATTGACTAGTTATTAATAGTAATCAATTACGGG
GTCATTAGTTCATAGCCCATATATGGAGTTCCGCGTTACATAACTTACGGTAAATGGCCCGCCTGGCTGA
CCGCCCAACGACCCCCGCCCATTGACGTCAATAATGACGTATGTTCCCATAGTAACGCCAATAGGGACTT
TCCATTGACGTCAATGGGTGGAGTATTTACGGTAAACTGCCCACTTGGCAGTACATCAAGTGTATCATAT
GCCAAGTACGCCCCCTATTGACGTCAATGACGGTAAATGGCCCGCCTGGCATTATGCCCAGTACATGACC
TTATGGGACTTTCCTACTTGGCAGTACATCTACGTATTAGTCATCGCTATTACCATGGTGATGCGGTTTT
GGCAGTACATCAATGGGCGTGGATAGCGGTTTGACTCACGGGGATTTCCAAGTCTCCACCCCATTGACGT
CAATGGGAGTTTGTTTTGGCACCAAAATCAACGGGACTTTCCAAAATGTCGTAACAACTCCGCCCCATTG
ACGCAAATGGGCGGTAGGCGTGTACGGTGGGAGGTCTATATAAGCAGCGCGTTTTGCCTGTACTGGGTCT
CTCTGGTTAGACCAGATCTGAGCCTGGGAGCTCTCTGGCTAACTAGGGAACCCACTGCTTAAGCCTCAAT
AAAGCTTGCCTTGAGTGCTTCAAGTAGTGTGTGCCCGTCTGTTGTGTGACTCTGGTAACTAGAGATCCCT
CAGACCCTTTTAGTCAGTGTGGAAAATCTCTAGCAGTGGCGCCCGAACAGGGACTTGAAAGCGAAAGGGA
AACCAGAGGAGCTCTCTCGACGCAGGACTCGGCTTGCTGAAGCGCGCACGGCAAGAGGCGAGGGGCGGCG
ACTGGTGAGTACGCCAAAAATTTTGACTAGCGGAGGCTAGAAGGAGAGAGATGGGTGCGAGAGCGTCAGT
ATTAAGCGGGGGAGAATTAGATCGCGATGGGAAAAAATTCGGTTAAGGCCAGGGGGAAAGAAAAAATATA
AATTAAAACATATAGTATGGGCAAGCAGGGAGCTAGAACGATTCGCAGTTAATCCTGGCCTGTTAGAAAC
ATCAGAAGGCTGTAGACAAATACTGGGACAGCTACAACCATCCCTTCAGACAGGATCAGAAGAACTTAGA
TCATTATATAATACAGTAGCAACCCTCTATTGTGTGCATCAAAGGATAGAGATAAAAGACACCAAGGAAG
CTTTAGACAAGATAGAGGAAGAGCAAAACAAAAGTAAGACCACCGCACAGCAAGCGGCCGGCCGCGCTGA
TCTTCAGACCTGGAGGAGGAGATATGAGGGACAATTGGAGAAGTGAATTATATAAATATAAAGTAGTAAA
AATTGAACCATTAGGAGTAGCACCCACCAAGGCAAAGAGAAGAGTGGTGCAGAGAGAAAAAAGAGCAGTG
GGAATAGGAGCTTTGTTCCTTGGGTTCTTGGGAGCAGCAGGAAGCACTATGGGCGCAGCGTCAATGACGC
TGACGGTACAGGCCAGACAATTATTGTCTGGTATAGTGCAGCAGCAGAACAATTTGCTGAGGGCTATTGA
GGCGCAACAGCATCTGTTGCAACTCACAGTCTGGGGCATCAAGCAGCTCCAGGCAAGAATCCTGGCTGTG
GAAAGATACCTAAAGGATCAACAGCTCCTGGGGATTTGGGGTTGCTCTGGAAAACTCATTTGCACCACTG
CTGTGCCTTGGAATGCTAGTTGGAGTAATAAATCTCTGGAACAGATTTGGAATCACACGACCTGGATGGA
GTGGGACAGAGAAATTAACAATTACACAAGCTTAATACACTCCTTAATTGAAGAATCGCAAAACCAGCAA
GAAAAGAATGAACAAGAATTATTGGAATTAGATAAATGGGCAAGTTTGTGGAATTGGTTTAACATAACAA
ATTGGCTGTGGTATATAAAATTATTCATAATGATAGTAGGAGGCTTGGTAGGTTTAAGAATAGTTTTTGC
TGTACTTTCTATAGTGAATAGAGTTAGGCAGGGATATTCACCATTATCGTTTCAGACCCACCTCCCAACC
CCGAGGGGACCCGACAGGCCCGAAGGAATAGAAGAAGAAGGTGGAGAGAGAGACAGAGACAGATCCATTC
GATTAGTGAACGGATCGGCACTGCGTGCGCCAATTCTGCAGACAAATGGCAGTATTCATCCACAATTTTA
AAAGAAAAGGGGGGATTGGGGGGTACAGTGCAGGGGAAAGAATAGTAGACATAATAGCAACAGACATACA
AACTAAAGAATTACAAAAACAAATTACAAAAATTCAAAATTTTCGGGTTTATTACAGGGACAGCAGAGAT
CCAGTTTGGTTAGTACCGGGCCCGCTCTAGAGATCCGACGCCGCCATCTCTAGGCCCGCGCCGGCCCCCT
CGCACAGACTTGTGGGAGAAGCTCGGCTACTCCCCTGCCCCGGTTAATTTGCATATAATATTTCCTAGTA
ACTATAGAGGCTTAATGTGCGATAAAAGACAGATAATCTGTTCTTTTTAATACTAGCTACATTTTACATG
ATAGGCTTGGATTTCTATAAGAGATACAAATACTAAATTATTATTTTAAAAAACAGCACAAAAGGAAACT
CACCCTAACTGTAAAGTAATTGTGTGTTTTGAGACTATAAATATCCCTTGGAGAAAAGCCTTGTTAACGC
GCGGTGACCCTCGAGGTCGACGGTATCGATAAGCTCGCTTCACGAGATTCCAGCAGGTCGAGGGACCTAA
TAACTTCGTATAGCATACATTATACGAAGTTATATTAAGGGTTCCAAGCTTAAGCGGCCGCTGAAAGACC
CCACCTGTAGGTTTGGCAAGCTAGCTGCAGTAACGCCATTTTGCAAGGCATGGAAAAATACCAAACCAAG
AATAGAGAAGTTCAGATCAAGGGCGGGTACATGAAAATAGCTAACGTTGGGCCAAACAGGATATCTGCGG
TGAGCAGTTTCGGCCCCGGCCCGGGGCCAAGAACAGATGGTCACCGCAGTTTCGGCCCCGGCCCGAGGCC
AAGAACAGATGGTCCCCAGATATGGCCCAACCCTCAGCAGTTTCTTAAGACCCATCAGATGTTTCCAGGC
TCCCCCAAGGACCTGAAATGACCCTGCGCCTTATTTGAATTAACCAATCAGCCTGCTTCTCGCTTCTGTT
CGCGCGCTTCTGCTTCCCGAGCTCTATAAAAGAGCTCACAACCCCTCACTCGGCGCGCCAGTCCTCCGAT
TGACTGAGTCGCCCGGATCCCGCCACCATGGTGAGCAAGGGCGAGGAGGTCATCAAAGAGTTCATGCGCT
TCAAGGTGCGCATGGAGGGCTCCATGAACGGCCACGAGTTCGAGATCGAGGGCGAGGGCGAGGGCCGCCC
CTACGAGGGCACCCAGACCGCCAAGCTGAAGGTGACCAAGGGCGGCCCCCTGCCCTTCGCCTGGGACATC
CTGTCCCCCCAGTTCATGTACGGCTCCAAGGCGTACGTGAAGCACCCCGCCGACATCCCCGATTACAAGA
AGCTGTCCTTCCCCGAGGGCTTCAAGTGGGAGCGCGTGATGAACTTCGAGGACGGCGGTCTGGTGACCGT
GACCCAGGACTCCTCCCTGCAGGACGGCACGCTGATCTACAAGGTGAAGATGCGCGGCACCAACTTCCCC
CCCGACGGCCCCGTAATGCAGAAGAAGACCATGGGCTGGGAGGCCTCCACCGAGCGCCTGTACCCCCGCG
ACGGCGTGCTGAAGGGCGAGATCCACCAGGCCCTGAAGCTGAAGGACGGCGGCCACTACCTGGTGGAGTT
CAAGACCATCTACATGGCCAAGAAGCCCGTGCAACTGCCCGGCTACTACTACGTGGACACCAAGCTGGAC
ATCACCTCCCACAACGAGGACTACACCATCGTGGAACAGTACGAGCGCTCCGAGGGCCGCCACCACCTGT
TCCTGTACGGCATGGACGAGCTGTACAAGTAAGAATTCGTCGAGGGACCTAATAACTTCGTATAGCATAC
ATTATACGAAGTTATACATGTTTAAGGGTTCCGGTTCCACTAGGTACAATTCGATATCAAGCTTATCGAT
AATCAACCTCTGGATTACAAAATTTGTGAAAGATTGACTGGTATTCTTAACTATGTTGCTCCTTTTACGC
TATGTGGATACGCTGCTTTAATGCCTTTGTATCATGCTATTGCTTCCCGTATGGCTTTCATTTTCTCCTC
CTTGTATAAATCCTGGTTGCTGTCTCTTTATGAGGAGTTGTGGCCCGTTGTCAGGCAACGTGGCGTGGTG
TGCACTGTGTTTGCTGACGCAACCCCCACTGGTTGGGGCATTGCCACCACCTGTCAGCTCCTTTCCGGGA
CTTTCGCTTTCCCCCTCCCTATTGCCACGGCGGAACTCATCGCCGCCTGCCTTGCCCGCTGCTGGACAGG
GGCTCGGCTGTTGGGCACTGACAATTCCGTGGTGTTGTCGGGGAAATCATCGTCCTTTCCTTGGCTGCTC
GCCTGTGTTGCCACCTGGATTCTGCGCGGGACGTCCTTCTGCTACGTCCCTTCGGCCCTCAATCCAGCGG
ACCTTCCTTCCCGCGGCCTGCTGCCGGCTCTGCGGCCTCTTCCGCGTCTTCGCCTTCGCCCTCAGACGAG
TCGGATCTCCCTTTGGGCCGCCTCCCCGCATCGATACCGTCGACCTCGATCGAGACCTAGAAAAACATGG
AGCAATCACAAGTAGCAATACAGCAGCTACCAATGCTGATTGTGCCTGGCTAGAAGCACAAGAGGAGGAG
GAGGTGGGTTTTCCAGTCACACCTCAGGTACCTTTAAGACCAATGACTTACAAGGCAGCTGTAGATCTTA
GCCACTTTTTAAAAGAAAAGGGGGGACTGGAAGGGCTAATTCACTCCCAACGAAGACAAGATATCCTTGA
TCTGTGGATCTACCACACACAAGGCTACTTCCCTGATTGGCAGAACTACACACCAGGGCCAGGGATCAGA
TATCCACTGACCTTTGGATGGTGCTACAAGCTAGTACCAGTTGAGCAAGAGAAGGTAGAAGAAGCCAATG
AAGGAGAGAACACCCGCTTGTTACACCCTGTGAGCCTGCATGGGATGGATGACCCGGAGAGAGAAGTATT
AGAGTGGAGGTTTGACAGCCGCCTAGCATTTCATCACATGGCCCGAGAGCTGCATCCGGACTGTACTGGG
TCTCTCTGGTTAGACCAGATCTGAGCCTGGGAGCTCTCTGGCTAACTAGGGAACCCACTGCTTAAGCCTC
AATAAAGCTTGCCTTGAGTGCTTCAAGTAGTGTGTGCCCGTCTGTTGTGTGACTCTGGTAACTAGAGATC
CCTCAGACCCTTTTAGTCAGTGTGGAAAATCTCTAGCAGCATGTGAGCAAAAGGCCAGCAAAAGGCCAGG
AACCGTAAAAAGGCCGCGTTGCTGGCGTTTTTCCATAGGCTCCGCCCCCCTGACGAGCATCACAAAAATC
GACGCTCAAGTCAGAGGTGGCGAAACCCGACAGGACTATAAAGATACCAGGCGTTTCCCCCTGGAAGCTC
CCTCGTGCGCTCTCCTGTTCCGACCCTGCCGCTTACCGGATACCTGTCCGCCTTTCTCCCTTCGGGAAGC
GTGGCGCTTTCTCATAGCTCACGCTGTAGGTATCTCAGTTCGGTGTAGGTCGTTCGCTCCAAGCTGGGCT
GTGTGCACGAACCCCCCGTTCAGCCCGACCGCTGCGCCTTATCCGGTAACTATCGTCTTGAGTCCAACCC
GGTAAGACACGACTTATCGCCACTGGCAGCAGCCACTGGTAACAGGATTAGCAGAGCGAGGTATGTAGGC
GGTGCTACAGAGTTCTTGAAGTGGTGGCCTAACTACGGCTACACTAGAAGAACAGTATTTGGTATCTGCG
CTCTGCTGAAGCCAGTTACCTTCGGAAAAAGAGTTGGTAGCTCTTGATCCGGCAAACAAACCACCGCTGG
TAGCGGTGGTTTTTTTGTTTGCAAGCAGCAGATTACGCGCAGAAAAAAAGGATCTCAAGAAGATCCTTTG
ATCTTTTCTACGGGGTCTGACGCTCAGTGGAACGAAAACTCACGTTAAGGGATTTTGGTCATGAGATTAT
CAAAAAGGATCTTCACCTAGATCCTTTTAAATTAAAAATGAAGTTTTAAATCAATCTAAAGTATATATGA
GTAAACTTGGTCTGACAGTTACCAATGCTTAATCAGTGAGGCACCTATCTCAGCGATCTGTCTATTTCGT
TCATCCATAGTTGCCTGACTCCCCGTCGTGTAGATAACTACGATACGGGAGGGCTTACCATCTGGCCCCA
GTGCTGCAATGATACCGCGAGACCCACGCTCACCGGCTCCAGATTTATCAGCAATAAACCAGCCAGCCGG
AAGGGCCGAGCGCAGAAGTGGTCCTGCAACTTTATCCGCCTCCATCCAGTCTATTAATTGTTGCCGGGAA
GCTAGAGTAAGTAGTTCGCCAGTTAATAGTTTGCGCAACGTTGTTGCCATTGCTACAGGCATCGTGGTGT
CACGCTCGTCGTTTGGTATGGCTTCATTCAGCTCCGGTTCCCAACGATCAAGGCGAGTTACATGATCCCC
CATGTTGTGCAAAAAAGCGGTTAGCTCCTTCGGTCCTCCGATCGTTGTCAGAAGTAAGTTGGCCGCAGTG
TTATCACTCATGGTTATGGCAGCACTGCATAATTCTCTTACTGTCATGCCATCCGTAAGATGCTTTTCTG
TGACTGGTGAGTACTCAACCAAGTCATTCTGAGAATAGTGTATGCGGCGACCGAGTTGCTCTTGCCCGGC
GTCAATACGGGATAATACCGCGCCACATAGCAGAACTTTAAAAGTGCTCATCATTGGAAAACGTTCTTCG
GGGCGAAAACTCTCAAGGATCTTACCGCTGTTGAGATCCAGTTCGATGTAACCCACTCGTGCACCCAACT
GATCTTCAGCATCTTTTACTTTCACCAGCGTTTCTGGGTGAGCAAAAACAGGAAGGCAAAATGCCGCAAA
AAAGGGAATAAGGGCGACACGGAAATGTTGAATACTCATACTCTTCCTTTTTCAATATTATTGAAGCATT
TATCAGGGTTATTGTCTCATGAGCGGATACATATTTGAATGTATTTAGAAAAATAAACAAATAGGGGTTC
CGCGCACATTTCCCCGAAAAGTGCCACCTGAC
Features (pLannotate 1.2.2; 23 found; start..end, strand, type, name):
     31..83      -  misc_feature   bom (fragment): basis of mobility region from pBR322
    238..617     +  enhancer       CMV enhancer: human cytomegalovirus immediate early enhancer
    618..817     +  promoter       CMV promoter: human cytomegalovirus (CMV) immediate early promoter
    835..1015    +  LTR            5' LTR (truncated): truncated 5' long terminal repeat (LTR) from HIV-1
   1062..1187    +  misc_feature   HIV-1 Ψ: packaging signal of human immunodeficiency virus type 1
   1171..1509    +  CDS            HIV-1 gag (fragment): gag protein from human immunodeficiency virus 1; gag
   1686..1919    +  misc_feature   RRE: The Rev response element (RRE) of HIV-1 allows for Rev-dependent mRNA export from the nucleus to the cytoplasm.
   2296..2396    +  CDS            Rev (fragment): human immunodeficiency virus 1 (HIV-1) Rev protein; rev; enhances nuclear export of unspliced and incompletely spliced viral mRNAs
   2446..2563    +  misc_feature   cPPT/CTS: central polypurine tract and central termination sequence of HIV-1
   2622..2935    +  promoter       U6 promoter: RNA polymerase III promoter for mouse U6 snRNA (Das et al., 1988)
   2948..2975    -  misc_feature   MCS (fragment): pBluescript multiple cloning site
   3010..3043    +  protein_bind   loxP: Cre-mediated recombination occurs in the 8-bp core sequence (GCATACAT). Cre recombinase
   3110..3516    +  promoter       SFFV promoter: spleen focus-forming virus long terminal repeat (LTR) promoter
   3528..4229    +  CDS            dTomato: dTomato is a basic (constitutively fluorescent) orange fluorescent protein published in 2004, derived from Discosoma sp.. It is reported to be a somewhat slowly-maturing dimer with low acid sensitivity.
   4252..4285    +  protein_bind   loxP: Cre-mediated recombination occurs in the 8-bp core sequence (GCATACAT). Cre recombinase
   4318..4341    +  misc_feature   MCS (fragment): pBluescript multiple cloning site
   4341..4929    +  misc_feature   WPRE: woodchuck hepatitis virus posttranscriptional regulatory element
   4930..4949    +  misc_feature   MCS (fragment): pBluescript multiple cloning site
   4951..5451    +  CDS            nef (fragment): NEF_HV1LA - Experimental evidence at protein level: Swiss-Prot protein existence level 1. Extracellular Nef protein targets CD4(+) T-lymphocytes for apoptosis by interacting with CXCR4 surface receptors. From Human immunodeficiency virus type 1 group M subtype B (isolate Lai) (HIV-1).
   5458..5638    +  LTR            5' LTR (truncated): truncated 5' long terminal repeat (LTR) from HIV-1
   5700..6288    -  rep_origin     ori: high-copy-number ColE1/pMB1/pBR322/pUC origin of replication
   6459..7319    -  CDS            AmpR: β-lactamase; bla; confers resistance to ampicillin, carbenicillin, and related antibiotics
   7320..7424    -  promoter       AmpR promoter: bla
