[The description below was written by a language model from this plasmid's Addgene catalogue record and pLannotate feature annotations shown in this document.]
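Description:
LeGO-1xT is an HIV-1-derived, third-generation lentiviral vector for delivering shRNAs to mammalian cells, with a fluorescent marker to identify transduced cells. It belongs to the LeGO ("lentiviral gene ontology") series, whose backbone derives from pLentiLox3.7. In bacteria the 7.4 kb plasmid is maintained at high copy from a ColE1/pUC-type origin and selected with ampicillin through the β-lactamase gene.

The viral genome is transcribed in packaging cells from a CMV enhancer/promoter fused to a truncated 5' LTR, which removes the need for Tat. Downstream lie the Ψ packaging signal with a gag fragment, the Rev response element for nuclear export of the full-length RNA, and the cPPT/CTS element, which aids nuclear import of the reverse-transcribed genome. The payload has two independent units. A mouse U6 RNA polymerase III promoter is followed by a short cloning region for hairpin inserts, and the depositor notes that shRNA cassettes built in pSUPER can be transferred as XbaI/XhoI fragments. No shRNA is annotated or listed, so this appears to be the empty parental vector. Next, the spleen focus-forming virus (SFFV) promoter drives dTomato, a dimeric orange-red fluorescent protein cloned between BamHI and EcoRI. This SFFV-dTomato cassette is flanked by two loxP sites in the same annotated orientation, which should permit Cre-mediated removal of the marker. A WPRE follows to enhance transcript stability and expression, ahead of the 3' LTR region.

Because the plasmid encodes no functional viral proteins, particles are made by co-transfection with second- or third-generation packaging plasmids plus an envelope plasmid such as VSV-G. Its typical use is knockdown-based functional gene analysis, with multicolour tracking of cells when it is combined with other LeGO vectors.
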