Addgene plasmid #27352: LeGO-1xT
Depositing lab: Boris Fehse. Depositing organization: Universitaetsklinikum Hamburg-Eppendorf. Publication: A multicolor panel of novel lentiviral "gene ontology" (LeGO) vectors for functional gene analysis. Weber K, Bartsch U, Stocking C, Fehse B. Mol Ther. 2008 Apr . 16(4):698-706. 10.1038/mt.2008.6 PubMed 18362927.
Backbone
  Vector backbone: LeGO
  Backbone size w/o insert (bp): 6747
  Vector type: Mammalian Expression, Lentiviral
Growth in bacteria
  Bacterial resistance: Ampicillin, 100 μg/mL
  Growth temperature: 37°C
  Growth strain: Stbl3
  Growth instructions: Any (like TOP10, XL10-Gold or Stbl)
  Copy number: High Copy
Gene/Insert
  Gene/Insert name: U6 promoter, SFFV promoter, dTomato
  Insert size (bp): 705
  Cloning method: Restriction Enzyme; 5′ cloning site BamHI (not destroyed); 3′ cloning site EcoRI (not destroyed)
  Sequencing primers: 5′ GAGCTCACAACCCCTCACTC
Resource information
  A portion of this plasmid was derived from a plasmid made by: The dTomato cDNA is from the Tsien lab (http://www.tsienlab.ucsd.edu). The lenti backbone is a derivative of pLentiLox3.7 developed at the MIT (http://web.mit.edu/jacks-lab/protocols/pll37.htm).
Terms and licenses: Academic/Nonprofit Terms; Industry Terms: Not Available to Industry
Depositor comments: HIV-1 derived third generation lentiviral vector for shRNAs. Compatibel to shRNAs cloned in pSUPER (XbaI/XhoI). Use second generation (like psPAX2) or third generation (like pMDLg/pRRE + pRSV-Rev) systems for packaging in addition to a VSV-G expressing plasmid (or another envelope protein). Please visit the LeGO-Vector home page for more information: http://www.LentiGO-Vectors.de
How to cite: LeGO-1xT was a gift from Boris Fehse (Addgene plasmid # 27352 ; http://n2t.net/addgene:27352 ; RRID:Addgene_27352)
