>Addgene plasmid #27352 | LeGO-1xT | addgene partial sequence | sequence record 33667 | 27352 with mCherry-R (TTGGTCACCTTCAGCTTGG)
TCGCCCTCGATCTCGAACTCGTGGCCGTTCATGGAGCCCTCCATGCGCACCTTGAAGCGCATGAACTCTT
TGATGACCTCCTCGCCCTTGCTCACCATGGTGGCGGGATCCGGGCGACTCAGTCAATCGGAGGACTGGCG
CGCCGAGTGAGGGGTTGTGAGCTCTTTTATAGAGCTCGGGAAGCAGAAGCGCGCGAACAGAAGCGAGAAG
CAGGCTGATTGGTTAATTCAAATAAGGCGCAGGGTCATTTCAGGTCCTTGGGGGAGCCTGGAAACATCTG
ATGGGTCTTAAGAAACTGCTGAGGGTTGGGCCATATCTGGGGACCATCTGTTCTTGGCCTCGGGCCGGGG
CCGAAACTGCGGTGACCATCTGTTCTTGGCCCCGGGCCGGGGCCGAAACTGCTCACCGCAGATATCCTGT
TTGGCCCAACGTTAGCTATTTTCATGTACCCGCCCTTGATCTGAACTTCTCTATTCTTGGTTTGGTATTT
TTCCATGCCTTGCAAAATGGCGTTACTGCAGCTAGCTTGCCAAACCTACAGGTGGGGTCTTTCAGCGGCC
GCTTAAGCTTGGAACCCTTAATATAACTTCGTATAATGTATGCTATACGAAGTTATTAGGTCCCTCGACC
TGCTGGAATCTCGTGAAGCGAGCTTATCGATACCGTCGACCTCGAGGGTCACCGCGCGTTAACAAGGCTT
TTCTCCAAGGGATATTTATAGTCTCAAAACACACAATTACTTTACAGTTAGGGTGAGTTTCCTTTTGTGC
TGTTTTTTAAAATAATAATTTAGTATTTGTATCTCTTATAGAAATCCAAGCCTATCATGTAAAATGTAGC
TAGTATTAAAAAGAACAGATTATCTGTC
